>Addgene plasmid #98350 | MED12_pLX307 | addgene full sequence | sequence record 190686 | Addgene NGS Result
GGCTCGAGGCCTGCAGGTGCAAAGATGGATAAAGTTTTAAACAGAGAGGAATCTTTGCAGCTAATGGACC
TTCTAGGTCTTGAAAGGAGTGGGAATTGGCTCCGGTGCCCGTCAGTGGGCAGAGCGCACATCGCCCACAG
TCCCCGAGAAGTTGGGGGGAGGGGTCGGCAATTGAACCGGTGCCTAGAGAAGGTGGCGCGGGGTAAACTG
GGAAAGTGATGTCGTGTACTGGCTCCGCCTTTTTCCCGAGGGTGGGGGAGAACCGTATATAAGTGCAGTA
GTCGCCGTGAACGTTCTTTTTCGCAACGGGTTTGCCGCCAGAACACAGGTAAGTGCCGTGTGTGGTTCCC
GCGGGCCTGGCCTCTTTACGGGTTATGGCCCTTGCGTGCCTTGAATTACTTCCACCTGGCTGCAGTACGT
GATTCTTGATCCCGAGCTTCGGGTTGGAAGTGGGTGGGAGAGTTCGAGGCCTTGCGCTTAAGGAGCCCCT
TCGCCTCGTGCTTGAGTTGAGGCCTGGCCTGGGCGCTGGGGCCGCCGCGTGCGAATCTGGTGGCACCTTC
GCGCCTGTCTCGCTGCTTTCGATAAGTCTCTAGCCATTTAAAATTTTTGATGACCTGCTGCGACGCTTTT
TTTCTGGCAAGATAGTCTTGTAAATGCGGGCCAAGATCTGCACACTGGTATTTCGGTTTTTGGGGCCGCG
GGCGGCGACGGGGCCCGTGCGTCCCAGCGCACATGTTCGGCGAGGCGGGGCCTGCGAGCGCGGCCACCGA
GAATCGGACGGGGGTAGTCTCAAGCTGGCCGGCCTGCTCTGGTGCCTGGCCTCGCGCCGCCGTGTATCGC
CCCGCCCTGGGCGGCAAGGCTGGCCCGGTCGGCACCAGTTGCGTGAGCGGAAAGATGGCCGCTTCCCGGC
CCTGCTGCAGGGAGCTCAAAATGGAGGACGCGGCGCTCGGGAGAGCGGGCGGGTGAGTCACCCACACAAA
GGAAAAGGGCCTTTCCGTCCTCAGCCGTCGCTTCATGTGACTCCACGGAGTACCGGGCGCCGTCCAGGCA
CCTCGATTAGTTCTCGAGCTTTTGGAGTACGTCGTCTTTAGGTTGGGGGGAGGGGTTTTATGCGATGGAG
TTTCCCCACACTGAGTGGGTGGAGACTGAAGTTAGGCCAGCTTGGCACTTGATGTAATTCTCCTTGGAAT
TTGCCCTTTTTGAGTTTGGATCTTGGTTCATTCTCAAGCCTCAGACAGTGGTTCAAAGTTTTTTTCTTCC
ATTTCAGGTGTCGTGAGGCTAGCATCGATTGATCAACAAGTTTGTACAAAAAAGTTGGCATGGCGGCCTT
CGGGATCTTGAGCTACGAACACCGGCCCCTGAAGCGGCCGCGGCTGGGGCCTCCCGATGTTTACCCTCAG
GACCCCAAACAGAAGGAGGATGAACTGACGGCCTTGAATGTAAAACAAGGTTTCAATAACCAGCCTGCTG
TCTCTGGGGATGAGCATGGCAGTGCCAAGAACGTCAGCTTCAATCCTGCCAAGATCAGTTCCAACTTCAG
CAGCATTATTGCAGAGAAATTACGTTGTAATACCCTTCCTGACACTGGTCGCAGGAAGCCCCAAGTGAAC
CAGAAGGATAACTTCTGGCTGGTGACTGCACGATCCCAGAGTGCCATTAACACTTGGTTCACTGACTTGG
CTGGCACCAAGCCACTCACGCAACTAGCCAAAAAGGTCCCCATTTTCAGTAAGAAGGAAGAGGTGTTTGG
GTACTTAGCCAAATACACAGTGCCTGTGATGCGGGCTGCCTGGCTCATTAAGATGACCTGTGCCTACTAT
GCAGCAATCTCTGAGACCAAGGTTAAGAAGAGACATGTTGACCCTTTCATGGAATGGACTCAGATCATCA
CCAAGTACTTATGGGAGCAGTTACAGAAGATGGCTGAATACTACCGGCCAGGGCCTGCAGGAAGTGGGGG
CTGTGGTTCCACGATAGGGCCCTTGCCCCATGATGTAGAGGTGGCAATCCGGCAGTGGGATTACACCGAG
AAGCTGGCCATGTTCATGTTTCAGGATGGAATGCTGGACAGACATGAGTTCCTGACCTGGGTGCTTGAGT
GTTTTGAGAAGATCCGCCCTGGAGAGGATGAATTGCTTAAACTGCTGCTGCCTCTGCTTCTCCGATACTC
TGGGGAATTTGTTCAGTCTGCATACCTGTCCCGCCGGCTTGCCTACTTCTGTACACGGAGACTGGCCCTG
CAGCTGGATGGTGTGAGCAGTCACTCATCTCATGTTATATCTGCTCAGTCAACAAGCACGCTACCCACCA
CCCCTGCTCCTCAGCCCCCAACTAGCAGCACACCCTCGACTCCCTTTAGTGACCTGCTTATGTGCCCTCA
GCACCGGCCCCTGGTTTTTGGCCTCAGCTGTATCCTACAGACCATCCTCCTGTGCTGTCCTAGTGCCTTG
GTTTGGCACTACTCACTGACTGATAGCAGAATTAAGACCGGCTCACCACTTGACCACTTGCCTATTGCCC
CGTCCAACCTGCCCATGCCAGAGGGTAACAGTGCCTTCACTCAGCAGGTCCGTGCAAAGTTGCGGGAGAT
CGAGCAGCAGATCAAGGAGCGGGGACAGGCAGTTGAAGTTCGCTGGTCTTTCGATAAATGCCAGGAAGCT
ACTGCAGGCTTCACCATTGGACGGGTACTTCATACTTTGGAAGTGCTGGACAGCCATAGTTTTGAACGCT
CTGACTTCAGCAACTCTCTTGACTCCCTTTGTAACCGAATCTTTGGATTGGGACCTAGCAAGGATGGGCA
TGAGATCTCCTCAGATGATGATGCTGTGGTGTCATTGCTATGTGAATGGGCTGTCAGCTGCAAGCGTTCT
GGTCGGCATCGTGCTATGGTGGTAGCCAAGCTCCTGGAGAAGAGACAGGCGGAGATTGAGGCTGAGCGTT
GTGGAGAATCAGAAGCCGCAGATGAGAAGGGTTCCATCGCCTCTGGCTCCCTTTCTGCTCCCAGTGCTCC
CATTTTCCAGGATGTCCTCCTGCAGTTTCTGGATACACAGGCTCCCATGCTGACGGACCCTCGAAGTGAG
AGTGAGCGGGTGGAATTCTTTAACTTAGTACTGCTGTTCTGTGAACTGATTCGACATGATGTTTTCTCCC
ACAACATGTATACTTGCACTCTCATCTCCCGAGGGGACCTTGCCTTTGGAGCCCCTGGTCCCCGGCCTCC
CTCTCCCTTTGATGATCCTGCCGATGACCCAGAGCACAAGGAGGCTGAAGGCAGCAGCAGCAGCAAGCTG
GAAGATCCAGGGCTCTCAGAATCTATGGACATTGACCCTAGTTCCAGTGTTCTCTTTGAGGACATGGAGA
AGCCTGATTTCTCATTGTTCTCCCCTACTATGCCCTGTGAGGGGAAGGGCAGTCCATCCCCTGAGAAGCC
AGATGTCGAGAAGGAGGTGAAGCCCCCACCCAAGGAGAAGATTGAAGGGACCCTTGGGGTTCTTTACGAC
CAGCCACGACACGTGCAGTACGCCACCCATTTTCCCATCCCCCAGGAGGAGTCATGCAGCCATGAGTGCA
ACCAGCGGTTGGTCGTACTGTTTGGGGTGGGAAAGCAGCGAGATGATGCCCGCCATGCCATCAAGAAAAT
CACCAAGGATATCTTGAAGGTTCTGAACCGCAAAGGGACAGCAGAAACTGACCAGCTTGCTCCTATTGTG
CCTCTGAATCCTGGAGACCTGACATTCTTAGGTGGGGAGGATGGGCAGAAGCGGCGACGCAACCGGCCTG
AAGCCTTCCCCACTGCTGAAGATATCTTTGCTAAGTTCCAGCACCTTTCACATTATGACCAACACCAGGT
CACGGCTCAGGTCTCCCGGAATGTTCTGGAGCAGATCACGAGCTTTGCCCTTGGCATGTCATACCACTTG
CCTCTGGTGCAGCATGTGCAGTTCATCTTCGACCTCATGGAATATTCACTCAGCATCAGTGGCCTCATCG
ACTTTGCCATTCAGCTGCTGAATGAACTGAGTGTAGTTGAGGCTGAGCTGCTTCTCAAATCCTCGGATCT
GGTGGGCAGCTACACTACTAGCCTGTGCCTGTGCATCGTGGCTGTCCTGCGGCACTATCATGCCTGCCTC
ATCCTCAACCAGGACCAGATGGCACAGGTCTTTGAGGGGCTGTGTGGCGTCGTGAAGCATGGGATGAACC
GGTCCGATGGCTCCTCTGCAGAGCGCTGTATCCTTGCTTATCTCTATGATCTGTACACCTCCTGTAGCCA
TTTAAAGAACAAATTTGGGGAGCTCTTCAGCGACTTTTGCTCAAAGGTGAAGAACACCATCTACTGCAAC
GTGGAGCCATCGGAATCAAATATGCGCTGGGCACCTGAGTTCATGATCGACACTCTAGAGAACCCTGCAG
CTCACACCTTCACCTACACGGGGCTAGGCAAGAGTCTTAGTGAGAACCCTGCTAACCGCTACAGCTTTGT
CTGCAATGCCCTTATGCACGTCTGTGTGGGGCACCATGATCCCGATAGGGTGAATGACATCGCAATCCTG
TGTGCAGAGCTGACCGGCTATTGCAAGTCACTGAGTGCAGAATGGCTAGGAGTGCTTAAGGCCTTGTGCT
GCTCCTCTAACAATGGCACTTGTGGTTTCAACGATCTCCTCTGCAATGTTGATGTCAGTGACCTATCTTT
TCATGACTCGCTGGCTACTTTTGTTGCCATCCTCATCGCTCGGCAGTGTTTGCTCCTGGAAGATCTGATT
CGCTGTGCTGCCATCCCTTCACTCCTTAATGCTGCTTGTAGTGAACAGGACTCTGAGCCAGGGGCCCGGC
TTACCTGCCGCATCCTCCTTCACCTTTTCAAGACACCGCAGCTCAATCCTTGCCAGTCTGATGGAAACAA
GCCTACAGTAGGAATCCGCTCCTCCTGCGACCGCCACCTGCTGGCTGCCTCCCAGAACCGCATCGTGGAT
GGAGCCGTGTTTGCTGTTCTCAAGGCTGTGTTTGTACTTGGGGATGCGGAACTGAAAGGTTCAGGCTTCA
CTGTGACAGGAGGAACAGAAGAACTTCCAGAGGAGGAGGGAGGAGGTGGCAGTGGTGGTCGGAGGCAGGG
TGGCCGCAACATCTCTGTGGAGACAGCCAGTCTGGATGTCTATGCCAAGTACGTGCTGCGCAGCATCTGC
CAACAGGAATGGGTAGGAGAACGTTGCCTTAAGTCTCTGTGTGAGGACAGCAATGACCTGCAAGACCCAG
TGTTGAGTAGTGCCCAGGCGCAGCGCCTCATGCAGCTCATTTGCTATCCACATCGACTGCTGGACAATGA
GGATGGGGAAAACCCCCAGCGGCAGCGCATAAAGCGCATTCTCCAGAACTTGGACCAGTGGACCATGCGC
CAGTCTTCCTTGGAGCTGCAGCTCATGATCAAGCAGACCCCTAACAATGAGATGAACTCCCTCTTGGAGA
ACATCGCCAAGGCCACAATCGAGGTTTTCCAACGGTCAGCAGAGACAGGGTCATCTTCTGGAAGTACTGC
AAGCAACATGCCCAGCAGCAGCAAGACCAAGCCTGTGCTCAGCTCTCTAGAGCGCTCTGGTGTATGGCTG
GTGGCCCCCCTCATTGCTAAACTGCCCACCTCAGTCCAGGGACATGTGTTAAAGGCTGCTGGGGAAGAAT
TGGAGAAGGGTCAGCACCTGGGTTCCTCTTCACGCAAAGAACGTGATCGACAAAAGCAGAAGAGCATGTC
CCTATTGAGCCAGCAGCCCTTCTTATCGCTGGTGCTAACATGTCTGAAAGGGCAGGATGAACAACGCGAG
GGACTCCTTACCTCCCTCTACAGCCAGGTGCACCAGATTGTGAATAATTGGCGAGATGACCAGTACTTAG
ATGATTGCAAACCAAAGCAGCTTATGCATGAGGCACTCAAACTGCGGCTCAACCTGGTGGGGGGCATGTT
TGACACGGTGCAGCGCAGCACCCAGCAGACCACGGAGTGGGCCATGCTCCTCCTGGAGATCATCATCAGC
GGCACTGTCGACATGCAGTCCAACAATGAGCTCTTCACTACTGTGTTGGACATGCTGAGCGTGCTCATCA
ATGGGACATTGGCTGCAGACATGTCTAGCATCTCGCAAGGTAGCATGGAGGAAAACAAGCGTGCATACAT
GAACCTGGCGAAGAAGTTGCAGAAGGAGTTGGGGGAGCGCCAGTCAGACAGTCTGGAAAAGGTTCGCCAG
CTGCTGCCACTGCCCAAGCAGACCCGAGATGTCATCACGTGTGAGCCACAGGGCTCCCTTATCGATACCA
AGGGCAACAAGATTGCTGGCTTCGATTCCATCTTCAAGAAGGAGGGTCTACAGGTTTCCACCAAACAGAA
GATCTCGCCCTGGGATCTTTTTGAGGGGTTGAAGCCGTCAGCACCACTCTCTTGGGGCTGGTTTGGAACA
GTCCGAGTGGACCGGCGAGTGGCTCGAGGAGAGGAGCAGCAGCGGTTGCTGCTCTACCACACACACCTGA
GGCCCCGGCCCCGCGCCTATTACCTGGAGCCACTGCCACTGCCCCCAGAAGATGAGGAGCCGCCTGCTCC
TACCCTGCTAGAGCCTGAGAAAAAGGCTCCAGAGCCCCCCAAAACTGACAAACCGGGGGCTGCTCCACCC
AGTACTGAGGAACGCAAGAAGAAGTCCACCAAGGGCAAGAAACGCAGCCAGCCAGCTACCAAGACAGAGG
ACTATGGAATGGGCCCGGGTCGGAGCGGCCCTTATGGTGTGACAGTGCCTCCGGACCTCCTGCACCACCC
AAACCCTGGTTCTATAACACACCTTAACTACAGGCAAGGCTCCATAGGCCTGTACACCCAGAACCAGCCA
CTACCTGCAGGTGGCCCTCGTGTGGACCCATACCGTCCTGTGCGCTTACCAATGCAGAAGCTGCCCACCC
GACCAACTTACCCTGGAGTGCTGCCCACAACCATGACTGGCGTCATGGGTTTAGAACCCTCCTCTTATAA
GACCTCTGTGTACCGGCAGCAGCAACCTGCGGTGCCCCAAGGACAGCGCCTTCGCCAACAGCTCCAGCAG
AGTCAGGGCATGTTGGGACAGTCATCTGTCCATCAGATGACTCCCAGCTCTTCCTACGGTTTGCAGACTT
CCCAGGGCTATACTCCTTATGTTTCTCATGTGGGATTGCAGCAACACACAGGCCCTGCAGGTACCATGGT
GCCCCCCAGCTACTCCAGCCAGCCTTACCAGAGCACCCACCCTTCTACCAATCCTACTCTTGTAGATCCT
ACCCGCCACCTGCAACAGCGGCCCAGTGGCTATGTGCACCAGCAGGCCCCCACCTATGGACATGGACTGA
CCTCCACTCAAAGGTTTTCACACCAGACACTGCAGCAGACACCCATGATAAGTACCATGACTCCAATGAG
TGCCCAGGGCGTCCAGGCAGGCGTCCGTTCAACAGCCATCCTACCTGAGCAGCAGCAGCAGCAGCAACAG
CAGCAACAGCAACAGCAGCAGCAGCAGCAACAGCAACAGCAGCAGCAGCAGCAGCAGTACCACATCCGGC
AGCAGCAGCAGCAGCAGATCCTGCGGCAGCAGCAGCAACAGCAACAGCAGCAGCAGCAGCAGCAGCAACA
GCAACAGCAGCAGCAGCAACAGCAACAACAGCAACACCAGCAGCAACAGCAGCAACAGGCGGCTCCTCCC
CAACCCCAGCCCCAGTCCCAGCCCCAGTTCCAGCGCCAGGGGCTTCAGCAGACCCAGCAGCAGCAACAGA
CAGCAGCTTTGGTCCGGCAACTTCAACAACAGCTCTCTAATACCCAGCCACAGCCCAGTACCAACATATT
TGGACGCTACAGACCCCCAACTTTCTTGTACAAAGTGGTTGATATCGGTAAGCCTATCCCTAACCCTCTC
CTCGGTCTCGATTCTACGTAGTAAKGMACTACTAAAACCCTTCCTCGGAACCGACGCGTTAAGTCGACAA
TCAACCTCTGGATTACAAAATTTGTGAAAGATTGACTGGTATTCTTAACTATGTTGCTCCTTTTACGCTA
TGTGGATACGCTGCTTTAATGCCTTTGTATCATGCTATTGCTTCCCGTATGGCTTTCATTTTCTCCTCCT
TGTATAAATCCTGGTTGCTGTCTCTTTATGAGGAGTTGTGGCCCGTTGTCAGGCAACGTGGCGTGGTGTG
CACTGTGTTTGCTGACGCAACCCCCACTGGTTGGGGCATTGCCACCACCTGTCAGCTCCTTTCCGGGACT
TTCGCTTTCCCCCTCCCTATTGCCACGGCGGAACTCATCGCCGCCTGCCTTGCCCGCTGCTGGACAGGGG
CTCGGCTGTTGGGCACTGACAATTCCGTGGTGTTGTCGGGGAAATCATCGTCCTTTCCTTGGCTGCTCGC
CTGTGTTGCCACCTGGATTCTGCGCGGGACGTCCTTCTGCTACGTCCCTTCGGCCCTCAATCCAGCGGAC
CTTCCTTCCCGCGGCCTGCTGCCGGCTCTGCGGCCTCTTCCGCGTCTTCGCCTTCGCCCTCAGACGAGTC
GGATCTCCCTTTGGGCCGCCTCCCCGCGTCGACTTTAAGACCAATGACTTACAAGGCAGCTGTAGATCTT
AGCCACTTTTTAAAAGAAAAGGGGGGACTGGAAGGGCTAATTCACTCCCAACGAAGACAAGATCTGCTTT
TTGCTTGTACTGGGTCTCTCTGGTTAGACCAGATCTGAGCCTGGGAGCTCTCTGGCTAACTAGGGAACCC
ACTGCTTAAGCCTCAATAAAGCTTGCCTTGAGTGCTTCAAGTAGTGTGTGCCCGTCTGTTGTGTGACTCT
GGTAACTAGAGATCCCTCAGACCCTTTTAGTCAGTGTGGAAAATCTCTAGCAGTACGTATAGTAGTTCAT
GTCATCTTATTATTCAGTATTTATAACTTGCAAAGAAATGAATATCAGAGAGTGAGAGGAACTTGTTTAT
TGCAGCTTATAATGGTTACAAATAAAGCAATAGCATCACAAATTTCACAAATAAAGCATTTTTTTCACTG
CATTCTAGTTGTGGTTTGTCCAAACTCATCAATGTATCTTATCATGTCTGGCTCTAGCTATCCCGCCCCT
AACTCCGCCCATCCCGCCCCTAACTCCGCCCAGTTCCGCCCATTCTCCGCCCCATGGCTGACTAATTTTT
TTTATTTATGCAGAGGCCGAGGCCGCCTCGGCCTCTGAGCTATTCCAGAAGTAGTGAGGAGGCTTTTTTG
GAGGCCTAGGGACGTACCCAATTCGCCCTATAGTGAGTCGTATTACGCGCGCTCACTGGCCGTCGTTTTA
CAACGTCGTGACTGGGAAAACCCTGGCGTTACCCAACTTAATCGCCTTGCAGCACATCCCCCTTTCGCCA
GCTGGCGTAATAGCGAAGAGGCCCGCACCGATCGCCCTTCCCAACAGTTGCGCAGCCTGAATGGCGAATG
GG
[124 nt withheld, positions 9453-9576]
C
[91 nt withheld, positions 9578-9668]
A
[49 nt withheld, positions 9670-9718]
CCTTTGACGTTGGAGTCCACGTTCTTT
[37 nt withheld, positions 9746-9782]
ACCCTATCTCGGTCTATTCTTTTGATTTATAAGGGATTTTGCCGATTTCGGCCTATTGGTTAAAAAATGA
GCTGATTTAACAAAAATTTAACGCGAATTTTAACAAAATATTAACGCTTACAATTTAGGTGGCACTTTTC
GGGGAAATGTGCGCGGAACCCCTATTTGTTTATTTTTCTAAATACATTCAAATATGTATCCGCTCATGAG
ACAATAACCCTGATAAATGCTTCAATAATATTGAAAAAGGAAGAGTATGAGTATTCAACATTTCCGTGTC
GCCCTTATTCCCTTTTTTGCGGCATTTTGCCTTCCTGTTTTTGCTCACCCAGAAACGCTGGTGAAAGTAA
AAGATGCTGAAGATCAGTTGGGTGCACGAGTGGGTTACATCGAACTGGATCTCAACAGCGGTAAGATCCT
TGAGAGTTTTCGCCCCGAAGAACGTTTTCCAATGATGAGCACTTTTAAAGTTCTGCTATGTGGCGCGGTA
TTATCCCGTATTGACGCCGGGCAAGAGCAACTCGGTCGCCGCATACACTATTCTCAGAATGACTTGGTTG
AGTACTCACCAGTCACAGAAAAGCATCTTACGGATGGCATGACAGTAAGAGAATTATGCAGTGCTGCCAT
AACCATGAGTGATAACACTGCGGCCAACTTACTTCTGACAACGATCGGAGGACCGAAGGAGCTAACCGCT
TTTTTGCACAACATGGGGGATCATGTAACTCGCCTTGATCGTTGGGAACCGGAGCTGAATGAAGCCATAC
CAAACGACGAGCGTGACACCACGATGCCTGTAGCAATGGCAACAACGTTGCGCAAACTATTAACTGGCGA
ACTACTTACTCTAGCTTCCCGGCAACAATTAATAGACTGGATGGAGGCGGATAAAGTTGCAGGACCACTT
CTGCGCTCGGCCCTTCCGGCTGGCTGGTTTATTGCTGATAAATCTGGAGCCGGTGAGCGTGGGTCTCGCG
GTATCATTGCAGCACTGGGGCCAGATGGTAAGCCCTCCCGTATCGTAGTTATCTACACGACGGGGAGTCA
GGCAACTATGGATGAACGAAATAGACAGATCGCTGAGATAGGTGCCTCACTGATTAAGCATTGGTAACTG
TCAGACCAAGTTTACTCATATATACTTTAGATTGATTTAAAACTTCATTTTTAATTTAAAAGGATCTAGG
TGAAGATCCTTTTTGATAATCTCATGACCAAAATCCCTTAACGTGAGTTTTCGTTCCACTGAGCGTCAGA
CCCCGTAGAAAAGATCAAAGGATCTTCTTGAGATCCTTTTTTTCTGCGCGTAATCTGCTGCTTGCAAACA
AAAAAACCACCGCTACCAGCGGTGGTTTGTTTGCCGGATCAAGAGCTACCAACTCTTTTTCCGAAGGTAA
CTGGCTTCAGCAGAGCGCAGATACCAAATACTGTTCTTCTAGTGTAGCCGTAGTTAGGCCACCACTTCAA
GAACTCTGTAGCACCGCCTACATACCTCGCTCTGCTAATCCTGTTACCAGTGGCTGCTGCCAGTGGCGAT
AAGTCGTGTCTTACCGGGTTGGACTCAAGACGATAGTTACCGGATAAGGCGCAGCGGTCGGGCTGAACGG
GGGGTTCGTGCACACAGCCCAGCTTGGAGCGAACGACCTACACCGAACTGAGATACCTACAGCGTGAGCT
ATGAGAAAGCGCCACGCTTCCCGAAGGGAGAAAGGCGGACAGGTATCCGGTAAGCGGCAGGGTCGGAACA
GGAGAGCGCACGAGGGAGCTTCCAGGGGGAAACGCCTGGTATCTTTATAGTCCTGTCGGGTTTCGCCACC
TCTGACTTGAGCGTCGATTTTTGTGATGCTCGTCAGGGGGGCGGAGCCTATGGAAAAACGCCAGCAACGC
GGCCTTTTTACGGTTCCTGGCCTTTTGCTGGCCTTTTGCTCACATGTTCTTTCCTGCGTTATCCCCTGAT
TCTGTGGATAACCGTATTACCGCCTTTGAGTGAGCTGATACCGCTCGCCGCAGCCGAACGACCGAGCGCA
GCGAGTCAGTGAGCGAGGAAGCGGAAGAGCGCCCAATACGCAAACCGCCTCTCCCCGCGCGTTGGCCGAT
TCATTAATGCAGCTGGCACGACAGGTTTCCCGACTGGAAAGCGGGCAGTGAGCGCAACGCAATTAATGTG
AGTTAGCTCACTCATTAGGCACCCCAGGCTTTACACTTTATGCTTCCGGCTCGTATGTTGTGTGGAATTG
TGAGCGGATAACAATTTCACACAGGAAACAGCTATGACCATGATTACGCCAAGCGCGCAATTAACCCTCA
CTAAAGGGAACAAAAGCTGGAGCTGCAAGCTTAATGTAGTCTTATGCAATACTCTTGTAGTCTTGCAACA
TGGTAACGATGAGTTAGCAACATGCCTTACAAGGAGAGAAAAAGCACCGTGCATGCCGATTGGTGGAAGT
AAGGTGGTACGATCGTGCCTTATTAGGAAGGCAACAGACGGGTCTGACATGGATTGGACGAACCACTGAA
TTGCCGCATTGCAGAGATATTGTATTTAAGTGCCTAGCTCGATACATAAACGGGTCTCTCTGGTTAGACC
AGATCTGAGCCTGGGAGCTCTCTGGCTAACTAGGGAACCCACTGCTTAAGCCTCAATAAAGCTTGCCTTG
AGTGCTTCAAGTAGTGTGTGCCCGTCTGTTGTGTGACTCTGGTAACTAGAGATCCCTCAGACCCTTTTAG
TCAGTGTGGAAAATCTCTAGCAGTGGCGCCCGAACAGGGACTTGAAAGCGAAAGGGAAACCAGAGGAGCT
CTCTCGACGCAGGACTCGGCTTGCTGAAGCGCGCACGGCAAGAGGCGAGGGGCGGCGACTGGTGAGTACG
CCAAAAATTTTGACTAGCGGAGGCTAGAAGGAGAGAGATGGGTGCGAGAGCGTCAGTATTAAGCGGGGGA
GAATTAGATCGCGATGGGAAAAAATTCGGTTAAGGCCAGGGGGAAAGAAAAAATATAAATTAAAACATAT
AGTATGGGCAAGCAGGGAGCTAGAACGATTCGCAGTTAATCCTGGCCTGTTAGAAACATCAGAAGGCTGT
AGACAAATACTGGGACAGCTACAACCATCCCTTCAGACAGGATCAGAAGAACTTAGATCATTATATAATA
CAGTAGCAACCCTCTATTGTGTGCATCAAAGGATAGAGATAAAAGACACCAAGGAAGCTTTAGACAAGAT
AGAGGAAGAGCAAAACAAAAGTAAGACCACCGCACAGCAAGCGGCCGCTGATCTTCAGACCTGGAGGAGG
AGATATGAGGGACAATTGGAGAAGTGAATTATATAAATATAAAGTAGTAAAAATTGAACCATTAGGAGTA
GCACCCACCAAGGCAAAGAGAAGAGTGGTGCAGAGAGAAAAAAGAGCAGTGGGAATAGGAGCTTTGTTCC
TTGGGTTCTTGGGAGCAGCAGGAAGCACTATGGGCGCAGCGTCAATGACGCTGACGGTACAGGCCAGACA
ATTATTGTCTGGTATAGTGCAGCAGCAGAACAATTTGCTGAGGGCTATTGAGGCGCAACAGCATCTGTTG
CAACTCACAGTCTGGGGCATCAAGCAGCTCCAGGCAAGAATCCTGGCTGTGGAAAGATACCTAAAGGATC
AACAGCTCCTGGGGATTTGGGGTTGCTCTGGAAAACTCATTTGCACCACTGCTGTGCCTTGGAATGCTAG
TTGGAGTAATAAATCTCTGGAACAGATTTGGAATCACACGACCTGGATGGAGTGGGACAGAGAAATTAAC
AATTACACAAGCTTAATACACTCCTTAATTGAAGAATCGCAAAACCAGCAAGAAAAGAATGAACAAGAAT
TATTGGAATTAGATAAATGGGCAAGTTTGTGGAATTGGTTTAACATAACAAATTGGCTGTGGTATATAAA
ATTATTCATAATGATAGTAGGAGGCTTGGTAGGTTTAAGAATAGTTTTTGCTGTACTTTCTATAGTGAAT
AGAGTTAGGCAGGGATATTCACCATTATCGTTTCAGACCCACCTCCCAACCCCGAGGGGACCCATGCATT
GCATCTCAATTAGTCAGCAACCAGGTGTGGAAAGTCCCCAGGCTCCCCAGCAGGCAGAAGTATGCAAAGC
ATGCGTCTCAATTAGTCAGCAACCATAGTCCCGCCCCTAACTCCGCCCATCCCGCCCCTAACTCCGCCCA
GTTCCGCCCATTCTCCGCCCCATGGCTGACTAATTTTTTTTATTTATGCAGAGGCCGAGGCCGCCTCGGC
CTCTGAGCTATTCCAGAAGTAGTGAGGAGGCTTTTTTGGAGGCCTAGGCTTTTGCAAAAAGCTTTCTAGA
GGTACCACCGGAGCTTACCATGACCGAGTACAAGCCCACGGTGCGCCTCGCCACCCGCGACGACGTCCCC
AGGGCCGTACGCACCCTCGCCGCCGCGTTCGCCGACTACCCCGCCACGCGCCACACCGTCGATCCGGACC
GCCACATCGAGCGGGTCACCGAGCTGCAAGAACTCTTCCTCACGCGCGTCGGGCTCGACATCGGCAAGGT
GTGGGTCGCGGACGACGGCGCCGCCGTGGCGGTCTGGACCACGCCGGAGAGCGTCGAAGCGGGGGCGGTG
TTCGCCGAGATCGGCCCGCGCATGGCCGAGTTGAGCGGTTCCCGGCTGGCCGCGCAGCAACAGATGGAAG
GCCTCCTGGCGCCGCACCGGCCCAAGGAGCCCGCGTGGTTCCTGGCCACCGTCGGCGTCTCGCCCGACCA
CCAGGGCAAGGGTCTGGGCAGCGCCGTCGTGCTCCCCGGAGTGGAGGCGGCCGAGCGCGCCGGGGTGCCC
GCCTTCCTGGAGACCTCCGCGCCCCGCAACCTCCCCTTCTACGAGCGGCTCGGCTTCACCGTCACCGCCG
ACGTCGAGGTGCCCGAAGGACCGCGCACCTGGTGCATGACCCGCAAGCCCGGTGCCAGTTAACGAATTCT
AGATCTTGAGACAAATGGCAGTATTCATCCACAATTTTAAAAGAAAAGGGGGGATTGGGGGGTACAGTGC
AGGGGAAAGAATAGTAGACATAATAGCAACAGACATACAAACTAAAGAATTACAAAAACAAATTACAAAA
ATTCAAAATTTTCGGGTTTATTACAGGGACAGCAGAGATCCACTTTGGCGCC
Features (pLannotate 1.2.2; 33 found; start..end, strand, type, name):
     25..91      +  CDS            small t antigen (fragment): SV40 (simian virus 40) small t antigen
     98..1276    +  promoter       EF-1α promoter: strong constitutive promoter for human elongation factor EF-1α
   1297..1314    +  protein_bind   attB1 (fragment): mutant version of attB; core recombination site for the Gateway® BP reaction BP Clonase™
   1320..7472    +  CDS            MED12 (fragment): MED12_HUMAN - Also known as ARC240, CAGH45, HOPA, KIAA0192, TNRC11, TRAP230. Experimental evidence at protein level: Swiss-Prot protein existence level 1. Component of the Mediator complex, a coactivator involved in the regulated transcription of nearly all RNA polymerase II-dependent genes. Mediator functions as a bridge to convey information from gene- specific regulatory proteins to the basal RNA polymerase II transcription machinery. Mediator is recruited to promoters by direct interactions with regulatory proteins and serves as a scaffold for the assembly of a functional preinitiation com
   7856..7879    -  protein_bind   attB2: mutant version of attB; recombination site for the Gateway® BP reaction BP Clonase™
   7887..7928    +  CDS            V5 tag: epitope tag from simian virus 5
   7979..8567    +  misc_feature   WPRE: woodchuck hepatitis virus posttranscriptional regulatory element
   8618..8637    +  misc_feature   cPPT/CTS (fragment): central polypurine tract and central termination sequence of HIV-1
   8639..8872    +  LTR            3' LTR (ΔU3): self-inactivating 3' long terminal repeat (LTR) from HIV-1
   8950..9071    +  polyA_signal   SV40 poly(A) signal: SV40 polyadenylation signal
   9111..9246    +  rep_origin     SV40 ori: SV40 origin of replication
   9267..9285    -  promoter       T7 promoter: promoter for bacteriophage T7 RNA polymerase
   9293..9448    +  CDS            lacZα (fragment): LacZα fragment of β-galactosidase; lacZ fragment
   9453..9881    +  rep_origin     f1 ori (sequence partly withheld): f1 bacteriophage origin of replication; arrow indicates direction of (+) strand synthesis
   9934..10038   +  promoter       AmpR promoter: bla
  10039..10899   +  CDS            AmpR: β-lactamase; bla; confers resistance to ampicillin, carbenicillin, and related antibiotics
  11070..11658   +  rep_origin     ori: high-copy-number ColE1/pMB1/pBR322/pUC origin of replication
  11841..11933   +  CDS            lacI (fragment): lac repressor; lacI; The lac repressor binds to the lac operator to inhibit transcription in E. coli. This inhibition can be relieved by adding lactose or isopropyl-β-D-thiogalactopyranoside (IPTG).
  11946..11967   +  protein_bind   CAP binding site: CAP binding activates transcription in the presence of cAMP. E. coli catabolite activator protein
  11982..12012   +  promoter       lac promoter: promoter for the E. coli lac operon
  12016..12038   +  protein_bind   lac operator (fragment): The lac repressor binds to the lac operator to inhibit transcription in E. coli. This inhibition can be relieved by adding lactose or isopropyl-β-D-thiogalactopyranoside (IPTG). lac repressor encoded by lacI
  12081..12099   +  promoter       T3 promoter: promoter for bacteriophage T3 RNA polymerase
  12127..12353   +  promoter       RSV promoter: Rous sarcoma virus enhancer/promoter
  12354..12534   +  LTR            5' LTR (truncated): truncated 5' long terminal repeat (LTR) from HIV-1
  12581..12706   +  misc_feature   HIV-1 Ψ: packaging signal of human immunodeficiency virus type 1
  12690..13053   +  CDS            HIV-1 gag (fragment): gag protein from human immunodeficiency virus 1; gag
  13199..13432   +  misc_feature   RRE: The Rev response element (RRE) of HIV-1 allows for Rev-dependent mRNA export from the nucleus to the cytoplasm.
  13809..13835   +  CDS            Rev (fragment): human immunodeficiency virus 1 (HIV-1) Rev protein; rev; enhances nuclear export of unspliced and incompletely spliced viral mRNAs
  13842..13865   +  promoter       SV40 promoter (fragment): SV40 early promoter
  13866..13937   +  promoter       SV40 promoter (fragment): SV40 enhancer and early promoter
  13961..14096   +  rep_origin     SV40 ori: SV40 origin of replication
  14142..14738   +  CDS            PuroR (fragment): puromycin N-acetyltransferase; pac from Streptomyces; confers resistance to puromycin
  14787..14904   +  misc_feature   cPPT/CTS: central polypurine tract and central termination sequence of HIV-1
