[The description below was written by a language model from this plasmid's Addgene catalogue record and pLannotate feature annotations shown in this document.]
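Description:
MED12_pLX307 is a lentiviral mammalian expression plasmid of about 14.9 kb in which the human MED12 open reading frame was placed into the pLX307 destination backbone by Gateway cloning. It is maintained in E. coli through a high-copy ColE1/pUC-type origin with β-lactamase (ampicillin resistance). An f1 origin and remnants of lac and T7/T3 promoter sequences also come from the backbone.

The transfer cassette has a third-generation, self-inactivating layout. An RSV promoter drives a truncated HIV-1 5' LTR, followed by the Ψ packaging signal with a gag fragment, the Rev response element for Rev-dependent nuclear export of the genomic RNA, and a cPPT/CTS. It ends in a ΔU3 3' LTR with a downstream SV40 polyadenylation signal. Within the provirus, an SV40 early promoter expresses puromycin N-acetyltransferase so that transduced cells can be selected with puromycin.

A separate EF-1α promoter (entered as "E1Fa" in the catalogue fields) drives MED12. The coding sequence is flanked by attB1 and attB2 recombination scars and is designed to read into a backbone-encoded C-terminal V5 epitope tag for detection. A WPRE downstream of the tag enhances transcript expression. The automated annotation matches MED12 over only part of the interval between the att sites.

MED12 encodes a subunit of the Mediator complex, which links gene-specific regulators to the RNA polymerase II machinery. Repository sequencing found an R1392Q substitution relative to the reference protein, which is noted as not known to affect function. The stated purpose is lentiviral expression of MED12. The associated publication concerns candidate genes and signaling networks in β-catenin-active cancers.
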