Addgene plasmid #98350: MED12_pLX307
Purpose: Lentiviral expression of MED12
Depositing lab: William Hahn & Sefi Rosenbluh. Depositing organization: Monash University. Publication: Genetic and Proteomic Interrogation of Lower Confidence Candidate Genes Reveals Signaling Networks in beta-Catenin-Active Cancers. Rosenbluh J, Mercer J, Shrestha Y, Oliver R, Tamayo P, Doench JG, Tirosh I, Piccioni F, Hartenian E, Horn H, Fagbami L, Root DE, Jaffe J, Lage K, Boehm JS, Hahn WC. Cell Syst. 2016 Sep 28;3(3):302-316.e4. doi: 10.1016/j.cels.2016.09.001. PubMed 27684187.
Backbone
  Vector backbone: pLX307
  Backbone manufacturer: David Root (Addgene plasmid # 41392)
  Vector type: Mammalian Expression, Lentiviral
  Selectable markers: Puromycin
Growth in bacteria
  Bacterial resistance: Ampicillin, 100 μg/mL
  Growth temperature: 37°C
  Growth strain: NEB Stable
  Copy number: High Copy
Gene/Insert
  Gene/Insert name: MED12
  Species: H. sapiens (human)
  Mutation: R1392Q
  Entrez Gene: MED12 (a.k.a. ARC240, CAGH45, FGS1, HDKR, HOPA, Kto, MED12S, OHDOX, OKS, OPA1, TNRC11, TRAP230)
  Promoter: E1Fa
  Tag / fusion protein: V5 (C terminal on backbone)
  Cloning method: Gateway Cloning
  Sequencing primers: 5′ TTCTTCCATTTCAGGTGTCGTGAG; 3′ GTGGATACGCTGCTTTAATGCCTT
Terms and licenses: Academic/Nonprofit Terms; Industry Terms: Not Available to Industry
Depositor comments: Addgene's sequencing results found an R1392Q mutation compared to reference sequence NP_005111.2. This change is not known to affect MED12 function.
How to cite: MED12_pLX307 was a gift from William Hahn & Sefi Rosenbluh (Addgene plasmid # 98350 ; http://n2t.net/addgene:98350 ; RRID:Addgene_98350)
